>Addgene plasmid #56396 | mPapaya-H2B-C-10 | addgene full sequence | sequence record 226586 | Addgene NGS Result
CGTTACATAACTTACGGTAAATGGCCCGCCTGGCTGACCGCCCAACGACCCCCGCCCATTGACGTCAATA
ATGACGTATGTTCCCATAGTAACGCCAATAGGGACTTTCCATTGACGTCAATGGGTGGAGTATTTACGGT
AAACTGCCCACTTGGCAGTACATCAAGTGTATCATATGCCAAGTACGCCCCCTATTGACGTCAATGACGG
TAAATGGCCCGCCTGGCATTATGCCCAGTACATGACCTTATGGGACTTTCCTACTTGGCAGTACATCTAC
GTATTAGTCATCGCTATTACCATGGTGATGCGGTTTTGGCAGTACATCAATGGGCGTGGATAGCGGTTTG
ACTCACGGGGATTTCCAAGTCTCCACCCCATTGACGTCAATGGGAGTTTGTTTTGGCACCAAAATCAACG
GGACTTTCCAAAATGTCGTAACAACTCCGCCCCATTGACGCAAATGGGCGGTAGGCGTGTACGGTGGGAG
GTCTATATAAGCAGAGCTGGTTTAGTGAACCGTCAGATCCGCTAGCGCTACCGGTCGCCACCATGGTGAG
CAAGGGCGAGGGGCAATCGAAGCATGGGCTAAAGGAGGAGATGACGGTGAAGTACCACATGGAAGGTTGC
GTTAATGGTCACAAATTTGTCATTACTGGAGAGGGCATTGGAAACCCTTTTAAGGGTAAGCAAACTGCAA
ATTTGTGTGTGATAGAAGGAGGCCCGCTGCCGTTCTCGGAGGACATTTTAAGTCCGGGTTTTAAATATGG
TGACCGGATTTTCACAGAGTACCCACAGGATATTGTAGATTACTTCAAGAACTCATGTCCAGCGGGCTAT
ACGTGGGAAAGGAGCTTCCTCTTTGAGGACGGAGCGGTCTGTCGATGCAACGTGGACATAACAGTCTCTG
AAAAGGAGAACTGCATCTATCACAAAAGTATCTTCAGAGGGGTGAATTTTCCCGCCGACGGCCCCGTAAT
GAAGAAAATGACCACTAATTGGGAAGCTAGTACCGAGAAAATTGTGCCTGTTCCAAAGCAAGGGATATTA
AAAGGAAAGGTCAAAATGTACCTATTGCTGAAGGATGGCGGTCGTTATCATTGCCAGTTTGATACGGTAT
ATAAAGCTAAATCAGTGCCCTCCAAGATGCCAGAATGGCATTTTATACAGCATAAGCTCCTTAGGGAGGA
CCGCTCTGATGCTAAAAACCAGAAATGGCAATTAACAGAACATGCAATCGCAGGCATGGACGAGCTGTAC
AAGTCCGGACTCAGATCTGGAGGCTCCGGAGGCCCAGAGCCAGCGAAGTCTGCTCCCGCCCCGAAAAAGG
GCTCCAAGAAGGCGGTGACTAAGGCGCAGAAGAAAGGCGGCAAGAAGCGCAAGCGCAGCCGCAAGGAGAG
CTATTCCATCTATGTGTACAAGGTTCTGAAGCAGGTCCACCCTGACACCGGCATTTCGTCCAAGGCCATG
GGCATCATGAATTCGTTTGTGAACGACATTTTCGAGCGCATCGCAGGTGAGGCTTCCCGCCTGGCGCATT
ACAACAAGCGCTCGACCATCACCTCCAGGGAGATCCAGACGGCCGTGCGCCTGCTGCTGCCTGGGGAGTT
GGCCAAGCACGCCGTGTCCGAGGGTACTAAGGCCATCACCAAGTACACCAGCGCTAAGTAAGGATCCACC
GGATCTAGATAACTGATCATAATCAGCCATACCACATTTGTAGAGGTTTTACTTGCTTTAAAAAACCTCC
CACACCTCCCCCTGAACCTGAAACATAAAATGAATGCAATTGTTGTTGTTAACTTGTTTATTGCAGCTTA
TAATGGTTACAAATAAAGCAATAGCATCACAAATTTCACAAATAAAGCATTTTTTTCACTGCATTCTAGT
TGTGGTTTGTCCAAACTCATCAATGTATCTTAACGCGTAAATTGTAAGCGTTAATATTTTGTTAAAATTC
GCGTTAAATTTTTGTTAAATCAGCTCATTTTTTAACCAATAGGCCGAAATCGGCAAAATCCCTTATAAAT
CAAAAGAATAGACCGAGATAGGGT
[37 nt withheld, positions 2055-2091]
AAAGAACGTGGACTCCAACGTCAAAGG
[49 nt withheld, positions 2119-2167]
T
[91 nt withheld, positions 2169-2259]
G
[124 nt withheld, positions 2261-2384]
CAGGTGGCACTTTTCGGGGAAATGTGCGCGGAACCCCTATTTGTTTATTTTTCTAAATACATTCAAATAT
GTATCCGCTCATGAGACAATAACCCTGATAAATGCTTCAATAATATTGAAAAAGGAAGAGTCCTGAGGCG
GAAAGAACCAGCTGTGGAATGTGTGTCAGTTAGGGTGTGGAAAGTCCCCAGGCTCCCCAGCAGGCAGAAG
TATGCAAAGCATGCATCTCAATTAGTCAGCAACCAGGTGTGGAAAGTCCCCAGGCTCCCCAGCAGGCAGA
AGTATGCAAAGCATGCATCTCAATTAGTCAGCAACCATAGTCCCGCCCCTAACTCCGCCCATCCCGCCCC
TAACTCCGCCCAGTTCCGCCCATTCTCCGCCCCATGGCTGACTAATTTTTTTTATTTATGCAGAGGCCGA
GGCCGCCTCGGCCTCTGAGCTATTCCAGAAGTAGTGAGGAGGCTTTTTTGGAGGCCTAGGCTTTTGCAAA
GATCGATCAAGAGACAGGATGAGGATCGTTTCGCATGATTGAACAAGATGGATTGCACGCAGGTTCTCCG
GCCGCTTGGGTGGAGAGGCTATTCGGCTATGACTGGGCACAACAGACAATCGGCTGCTCTGATGCCGCCG
TGTTCCGGCTGTCAGCGCAGGGGCGCCCGGTTCTTTTTGTCAAGACCGACCTGTCCGGTGCCCTGAATGA
ACTGCAAGACGAGGCAGCGCGGCTATCGTGGCTGGCCACGACGGGCGTTCCTTGCGCAGCTGTGCTCGAC
GTTGTCACTGAAGCGGGAAGGGACTGGCTGCTATTGGGCGAAGTGCCGGGGCAGGATCTCCTGTCATCTC
ACCTTGCTCCTGCCGAGAAAGTATCCATCATGGCTGATGCAATGCGGCGGCTGCATACGCTTGATCCGGC
TACCTGCCCATTCGACCACCAAGCGAAACATCGCATCGAGCGAGCACGTACTCGGATGGAAGCCGGTCTT
GTCGATCAGGATGATCTGGACGAAGAGCATCAGGGGCTCGCGCCAGCCGAACTGTTCGCCAGGCTCAAGG
CGAGCATGCCCGACGGCGAGGATCTCGTCGTGACCCATGGCGATGCCTGCTTGCCGAATATCATGGTGGA
AAATGGCCGCTTTTCTGGATTCATCGACTGTGGCCGGCTGGGTGTGGCGGACCGCTATCAGGACATAGCG
TTGGCTACCCGTGATATTGCTGAAGAGCTTGGCGGCGAATGGGCTGACCGCTTCCTCGTGCTTTACGGTA
TCGCCGCTCCCGATTCGCAGCGCATCGCCTTCTATCGCCTTCTTGACGAGTTCTTCTGAGCGGGACTCTG
GGGTTCGAAATGACCGACCAAGCGACGCCCAACCTGCCATCACGAGATTTCGATTCCACCGCCGCCTTCT
ATGAAAGGTTGGGCTTCGGAATCGTTTTCCGGGACGCCGGCTGGATGATCCTCCAGCGCGGGGATCTCAT
GCTGGAGTTCTTCGCCCACCCTAGGGGGAGGCTAACTGAAACACGGAAGGAGACAATACCGGAAGGAACC
CGCGCTATGACGGCAATAAAAAGACAGAATAAAACGCACGGTGTTGGGTCGTTTGTTCATAAACGCGGGG
TTCGGTCCCAGGGCTGGCACTCTGTCGATACCCCACCGAGACCCCATTGGGGCCAATACGCCCGCGTTTC
TTCCTTTTCCCCACCCCACCCCCCAAGTTCGGGTGAAGGCCCAGGGCTCGCAGCCAACGTCGGGGCGGCA
GGCCCTGCCATAGCCTCAGGTTACTCATATATACTTTAGATTGATTTAAAACTTCATTTTTAATTTAAAA
GGATCTAGGTGAAGATCCTTTTTGATAATCTCATGACCAAAATCCCTTAACGTGAGTTTTCGTTCCACTG
AGCGTCAGACCCCGTAGAAAAGATCAAAGGATCTTCTTGAGATCCTTTTTTTCTGCGCGTAATCTGCTGC
TTGCAAACAAAAAAACCACCGCTACCAGCGGTGGTTTGTTTGCCGGATCAAGAGCTACCAACTCTTTTTC
CGAAGGTAACTGGCTTCAGCAGAGCGCAGATACCAAATACTGTTCTTCTAGTGTAGCCGTAGTTAGGCCA
CCACTTCAAGAACTCTGTAGCACCGCCTACATACCTCGCTCTGCTAATCCTGTTACCAGTGGCTGCTGCC
AGTGGCGATAAGTCGTGTCTTACCGGGTTGGACTCAAGACGATAGTTACCGGATAAGGCGCAGCGGTCGG
GCTGAACGGGGGGTTCGTGCACACAGCCCAGCTTGGAGCGAACGACCTACACCGAACTGAGATACCTACA
GCGTGAGCTATGAGAAAGCGCCACGCTTCCCGAAGGGAGAAAGGCGGACAGGTATCCGGTAAGCGGCAGG
GTCGGAACAGGAGAGCGCACGAGGGAGCTTCCAGGGGGAAACGCCTGGTATCTTTATAGTCCTGTCGGGT
TTCGCCACCTCTGACTTGAGCGTCGATTTTTGTGATGCTCGTCAGGGGGGCGGAGCCTATGGAAAAACGC
CAGCAACGCGGCCTTTTTACGGTTCCTGGCCTTTTGCTGGCCTTTTGCTCACATGTTCTTTCCTGCGTTA
TCCCCTGATTCTGTGGATAACCGTATTACCGCCATGCATTAGTTATTAATAGTAATCAATTACGGGGTCA
TTAGTTCATAGCCCATATATGGAGTTCCG
Features (pLannotate 1.2.2; 15 found; start..end, strand, type, name):
      1..304     +  enhancer       CMV enhancer: human cytomegalovirus immediate early enhancer
    305..508     +  promoter       CMV promoter: human cytomegalovirus (CMV) immediate early promoter
    553..1263    +  CDS            mPapaya0.6: mPapaya0.6 is a fluorescent protein published in 2013, derived from Zoanthus sp.. It is reported to be a monomer.
   1294..1671    +  CDS            H2B: human histone H2B; HIST1H2BJ
   1694..1778    +  CDS            large T antigen (fragment): large T antigen from SV40 (simian virus 40)
   1801..1922    +  polyA_signal   SV40 poly(A) signal: SV40 polyadenylation signal
   1956..2384    -  rep_origin     f1 ori (sequence partly withheld): f1 bacteriophage origin of replication; arrow indicates direction of (+) strand synthesis
   2411..2515    +  promoter       AmpR promoter: bla
   2517..2874    +  promoter       SV40 promoter: SV40 enhancer and early promoter
   2909..3703    +  CDS            NeoR/KanR: aminoglycoside phosphotransferase from Tn5; aph(3')-II (or nptII); confers resistance to neomycin, kanamycin, and G418 (Geneticin®)
   3724..3876    +  CDS            ble (fragment): BLE_KLEPN - Experimental evidence at protein level: Swiss-Prot protein existence level 1. Binding protein with a strong affinity to the bleomycin family of antibiotics. Binds to CL990; an antimitotic-antibiotic compound. From Klebsiella pneumoniae.
   3935..3982    +  polyA_signal   HSV TK poly(A) signal: herpes simplex virus thymidine kinase polyadenylation signal (Cole and Stacy, 1985)
   4073..4089    -  polyA_signal   bGH poly(A) signal (fragment): bovine growth hormone polyadenylation signal
   4311..4899    +  rep_origin     ori: high-copy-number ColE1/pMB1/pBR322/pUC origin of replication
   5014..5073    +  enhancer       CMV enhancer (fragment): human cytomegalovirus immediate early enhancer
