[The description below was written by a language model from this plasmid's Addgene catalogue record and pLannotate feature annotations shown in this document.]
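Description:
mPapaya-H2B-C-10 is a mammalian expression plasmid built on the mPapaya-C1 backbone, a C1-style fluorescent protein fusion vector in which the gene of interest is cloned downstream of the fluorophore. The sequenced record is about 5.1 kb. It is maintained in E. coli at high copy through a ColE1/pUC-type origin and also carries an f1 phage origin. A single NeoR/KanR (Tn5 aminoglycoside phosphotransferase) gene serves both hosts. A bacterial bla-type promoter drives it for kanamycin selection, and the adjacent SV40 enhancer/early promoter, paired with an HSV TK polyadenylation signal, drives it in mammalian cells for G418 selection of stable transfectants. The short matches annotated as ble, bGH poly(A) and SV40 large T antigen fragments are probably backbone remnants or incidental hits rather than functional elements.

The payload is a CMV immediate-early enhancer/promoter driving a fusion of mPapaya, an engineered monomeric yellow fluorescent protein derived from Zoanthus sp., to the N-terminus of human histone H2B (HIST1H2BJ/H2BC11). A short gap between the two coding sequences is consistent with a linker, and the transcript ends at an SV40 poly(A) signal. The automated annotation labels the fluorophore as the closely related variant mPapaya0.6, while the catalogue entry calls it simply mPapaya. The H2B insert carries two recorded substitutions, D26G and V119I. Because H2B is incorporated into nucleosomes, the fusion marks chromatin and the nucleus. The construct therefore serves as a nuclear/histone localization marker for fluorescence imaging, with reported excitation at 530 nm and emission at 541 nm. The cloning method is not recorded.
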