Addgene plasmid #56396: mPapaya-H2B-C-10
Purpose: Localization: Nucleus/Histones, Excitation: 530, Emission: 541
Depositing lab: Michael Davidson. Depositing organization: Florida State University, Tallahassee. Publication: An engineered monomeric Zoanthus sp. yellow fluorescent protein. Hoi H, Howe ES, Ding Y, Zhang W, Baird MA, Sell BR, Allen JR, Davidson MW, Campbell RE. Chem Biol. 2013 Oct 24;20(10):1296-304. doi: 10.1016/j.chembiol.2013.08.008. Epub 2013 Oct 3. PubMed 24094838.
Backbone
  Vector backbone: mPapaya-C1
  Backbone size w/o insert (bp): 4750
  Vector type: Mammalian Expression
  Selectable markers: Neomycin (select with G418)
Growth in bacteria
  Bacterial resistance: Kanamycin, 50 μg/mL
  Growth temperature: 37°C
  Growth strain: DH5alpha
  Copy number: High Copy
Gene/Insert
  Gene/Insert name: H2B (alt names: Human Histone H2B; NM_021058.3)
  Species: H. sapiens (human)
  Mutation: D26G and V119I in H2B
  Entrez Gene: H2BC11 (a.k.a. H2B/r, H2BFR, H2BJ, HIST1H2BJ)
  Promoter: CMV
  Tag / fusion protein: mPapaya (N terminal on backbone)
  Cloning method: Unknown
  Sequencing primers: 5′ CMV-F; 3′ SV40pA-R
Terms and licenses: Academic/Nonprofit Terms; Industry Terms: Not Available to Industry
Depositor comments: . Excitation = 530; Emission = 541
How to cite: mPapaya-H2B-C-10 was a gift from Michael Davidson (Addgene plasmid # 56396 ; http://n2t.net/addgene:56396 ; RRID:Addgene_56396)
